>Addgene plasmid #237485 | CL20_MSCV-NUP98::RAP1GDS1-ires-GFP | addgene full sequence | sequence record 475630 | Addgene NGS Result
GGAATTCGTTATCGAACCACTTTGTACAAGAAAGCTGGGTTGCGGCCGCACTCGAGCTAGCTTTCCACAG
TAAGTCTCTGCTCTGTGAGAGAGGCCTGCTGGGCAACACTTTTGTTCTCATGACTGCGAAGTTTGGATAC
GACATCTAGAAAAGCCAAATCCTGTACTTCCTTGTGTAGACATTCAGATCCCATAAGAGCACATATCAGG
ACCATGGAATTATATTTGATTTCAGGAGCACTTCTCTCATCTGCTAGCAGTCTATGTAAAATCTGTACAA
GTTTAGCACTTTCTAGATCTTTCTCAGCAGTGCCCAATTCTAAAGCTGCTATTAATGCCAAAGCAACAAG
AGCTTCATTCTGCATTATTACATGTTCACTAGTTGCCATGGTAACTAGATGCTTGATGCCACCACTCTGC
ACAATGGTTTTAATTACATCTTTTGATTTACTGTGTCGTATAAGGGCAGACAGCAGTCTGTTTGACTCCC
CCATCACACCAGCATGATCTTTGGCTTCACACCATTCCACCAAACGCTCCACTAACTTAACATTCTTTCC
CAATTGTTCAGCAGCTTCTGCTTGTGCATCTATTAACATTCTTAATGTTCCCAGAAGTTTGAACTGAACA
GGAGGCATTTCAGATTTAAGAAATTTCAAAACTGCCTCTGTGACCCCAGCTGATAACATCTTTGCTTTAT
TTATAACTGGAATGGCCAGGTTTCTGAGGGCACTTAGTGCTGCATGCTGTACTGTTACATTTCCATCTTC
TACATGTCTGTCCAGTAAATCCATAAGTTTTTCTACAATCCCATTGTCTACCATATGAATACAATTTGCA
TCATTTCTGGCAAAATTTGCAATTGCCAATGCTCCAGCAAGCTGTAGCTGGTGGTTATTTGATGGGATCC
AAGAGAGTACCCTTTGAAATACACTACCTTTTCCTCCTTCAAATAACTTCTGCATGGATTCATCTCCAAG
AAGTAATAAAACCATGAGATCTGAACCAGTTTTGAGCTCAGTAATATCATCTTCTTTGTCACTATCCACT
TTTTGCTGAACAATCTCTAGTAGACACTCTACTAGGCCTGCTTCAACCAGCTGTAGTTTAATAGCATCAT
TTTCTGCCAATGGAGCAAGAACTTCAAAAATCATTTCTCTCTTATCATGTTCTATTTGTTTCTTGAAGAG
TTTTACTAGCTCTTCAGCAATGTTTGTACTGGCAAACTGTTCTTTACTTGACTCAAGTTCTGCTAAATTA
CCAAATGCAACAAGACACATTTCTGTAAGAGCTGCATTTTGGCAGTGGATGCCCAGTAATTTCACTAAGG
TAGGAATAACACCCATATTGATAAGCTGAGCTTGAAGCGAATCATTCTCATTGCTATAGTTCATCAGCAT
GCCACAAAAGACAGTCAAGAGCTTCTCATTGGCGGGATCTGTTATACTGCACAGTGACCTTAAATGGTCA
ATTACAATCTGTGCACCACCTGCTTGGTCAACTGCACTTCTGCCCTCATGGCTATCGTAACATATGTTTC
CTAGAGCCCTGCCCGTTTGAAGCAGCACTTCCTGGTCTTTGCTATTTAGCAGCTGCACCAGTGGTGAAAT
CAATCCAGCATCCACACATGGAATTCGCATAAACTCATTTTTGGCTACTTCTGCTATGATGTTAGCTACT
TTGGCTTTGCAGGAAGACTGTGGAGTCAACAGACTTGCAAACAGCTGAAGTATTCCACTTGCTTGGATTT
TTTCACTTGTTTCCGTATTATTTTGAGCCAGGGCTTGAAGCAGACAATCCAAGCATCCTTCTAAACTATC
CTCAGTCTTGTCAACAGCTGTTATCTTCAGCTTCTTCAAGGTATCACTGAGATTATCTACTGGGGCCTGG
GGGGCTCCAAAGCCCAAAGTGGCTGTCGTAGTATTAAATCCAGGGGCCCCAAAGGCTCCTGTACCAAGAG
GCCCTCCAATCTTAGGTTGGTTGTTCCCAAACAAAGATGCCTGTCCAGCACCAAGAGCTGTTCCAAATCC
TGCACCAAGCCCAGTTCCAAGAGTCCCAGGTGCTGGTTTACTTCCAAAAATACTATTCCCACTGGTATTT
GTGCCAAAACCAAAGAGCCCGCCACTGGTTGTACCAAATGAAGGTGCACTGGTTGTGCTGCTTCCAAATG
TAGTAAGCTTGTTATTGCCAAACAGGGTCGAACCAACAGCACCAAATCCAGTATTGGTCTGCCCAAAGAG
ACCTGTTCCTGTTCCAAATGCTGTCCCAGTGCTGGTGTTTGTAGCTGTCCCAAAAAGACCTCCAGGCTGT
GAGGCTTGGGTTACTCCAAATAATCCCATGGTGTTGGTGCTTGGCTGTCCTATGGTGCTGGTATTACCAA
AGGAAAAGCCAGTGTTCTGGGTGGTTGTAGCCTGGCCAAATGGTTTGCTGAAGAGGCTGGTAGTCTGCTG
ATTCTGTTGGCCAAAGAGACCACCTGGATTTGTTCCAAATCCAGTTGTACTAGTTCCAAAGGCAGTTTTG
TTCTGACCATATGCAAAGCCTGAATTAGTGGTGGAGGAGCTGAAGAGTCCTGTTGCGCTGGAAGTGGCTG
GAGAAGACCCAAACAAGCCAGTTGTGGTACCTGCTCCCACCTGGTTCTGTGGGCCCTTCCTGTTAGCCTG
ATAATCCTCTAAACGAAGTTCCTCTAGTGACTTGCTTTCATATTCTTTCATAGCAGTAATACACTGGTGC
TTGGTACTTATGTTAGTGCTAACTCCAGCTTTGACCATAGTATCTGTACCAGTTGGAGGGTTAAATTTAA
TAGTAGTCCCAGTAGGAGCAGCTGTAAAACTACTTGGCCCAAAGAGGGAGCCAGATGTGCTGCCAAAAGG
ATTAGAGGTGGTATTTGTGGTTCCAAAGAGTCCTCCACTGCTAGTACTGGTTCCAAAATTGCCAAAGCCA
GTTGGTTTATTTTGTGCAAAGGCATTGTTTTGGGATGAGAAGAGACTGGTCCCTGTGCTTGCAGTTCCAA
ACAAGGTATTTGCTGTTCCTGTTGACGTACCAAACCCAAAGCCAGTGCTTGTGGAGGTAGCTGGCTGGCT
AAATGAACTGGTTCCAAACAATCCTCCTGGTTTAGTCTGTGAATTTCCAAAGAGGCCTCCAGTATTGTTG
CTAGAACCAAATGCAGATGTTCCAAATGCCCCTCCACTAGTAGTGCCAAAGCCAGTATTCTGTCCAAATG
TTGAAGTTGTGCCAAAGCCACCTGTGCCACCCCCAAAGGGTGTTCCAAATGATTTGTTAAACATGGTACC
GAATTCCTTCAAGCCTGCTTTTTTGTACAAACTTGTTTGATAACCTCGAGAGATCTAATTCCGGCGCCTA
GAGAAGGAGTGAGGGCTGGATAAAGGGAGGATCGAGGCGGGGTCGAACGAGGAGGTTCAAGGGGGAGAGA
CGGGGCGGATGGAGGAAGAGGAGGCGGAGGCTTAGGGTGTACAAAGGGCTTGACCCAGGGAGGGGGGTCA
AAAGCCAAGGCTTCCCAGGTCACGATGTAGGGGACCTGGTCTGGGTGTCCATGCGGGCCAGGTGAAAAGA
CCTTGATCTTAACCTGGGTGATGAGGTCTCGGTTAAAGGTGCCGTCTCGCGGCCATCCGACGTTAAAGGT
TGGCCATTCTGCAGAGCAGAAGGTAACCCAACGTCTCTTCTTGACATCTACCGACTGGTTGTGAGCGATC
CGCTCGACATCTTTCCAGTGACCTAAGGTCAAACTTAAGGGAGTGGTAACAGTCTGGCCCTAATTTTCAG
ACAAATACAGAAACACAGTCAGACAGAGACAACACAGAACGATGCTGCAGCGCTGCAGCAGACAAGACGC
GCGGCTTCGGTTCCAAACCGAAAGCAAAAATTCAGACGGAGGCGGGAACTGTTTTAGGTTCTCGTCTCCT
ACCAGAACCACATATCCTGACGGGGTCGGATTCCACATCGACTCCCTTCCTCAGGTCGGGCCACAAAAAC
GGCCCCCAAAGTCCCTGGGACGTCTCCCAGGGTTGCGGCCGGGTGTTCAGAACTCGTCAGTTCCACCACG
GGTCCGCCAGATACAGAGCTAGTTAGCTAACTAGTACAGACGCAGGCGCAAACATTAGATGCCGGCACAA
ACACGCACAAAGACAGAGACAGACACGAAACGACCGCTGGCCAGCTTACCTCCCGGCGGGGGGGTCGGTG
GTCCCTGGGCAGGGGTCTCCAAATCTCGGTGGAACCTCCAAATGAAAGACCCCCGAGGTGGGCAGTCAAT
CAATCTGAGGAGACCCTCCCAAGGATCAGCGAGTCCACGATTCGGATGCAAACAGCAAGAGGCTTTATTG
GGAATACGGGTACCCGGGCGACGCAGTCTATCGGAGGACTGGCGCGCCGAGTGAGGGGTTGTGGGCTCTT
TTATTGAGCTCGGGGAGCAGAAGCGCGCGAACAGAAGCGAGAAGCGAACTGATTGGTTAGTTCAAATAAG
GCACAGGGTCATTTCAGGTCCTTGGGGCACCCTGGAAACATCTGATGGTTCTCTAGAAACTGCTGAGGGC
GGGACCGCATCTGGGGACCATCTGTTCTTGGCCCTGAGCCGGGGCAGGAACTGCTTACCACAGATATCCT
GTTTGGCCCATATTCTGCTGTCTCTCTGTTCCTAACCTTGATCTGAACTTCTCTATTCTCAGTTATGTAT
TTTCCATGCCTTGCAAAATGGCGTTACTTAAGCTAGCTTGCCAAACCTACAGGTGGGGTCTTTCATTCCC
CCCTTTTTCTGGAGACTAAATAAAATCTTTTATTTTATCTATGGCTCGTACTCTATAGGCTTCAGCTGGT
GATATTGTTGAGTCAAAACTAGAGCCTGGACCACTGATATCCTGTCTTTAACAAATTGGACTAATCGCCT
CTACGCCGGACGCATCGTGGCCGGCATCACCGGCGCCACAGGTGCGGTTGCTGGCGCCTATATCGCCGAC
ATCACCGATGGGGAAGATCGGGCTCGCCACTTCGGGCTCATGAGCGCTTGTTTCGGCGTGGGTATGGTGG
CAGGCCCCGTGGCCGGGGGACTGTTGGGCGCCATCTCCTTGCATGCACCATTCCTTGCGCCGTCGTTTTA
CAACGTCGTGACTGGGAAAACCCTGGCGTTACCCAACTTAATCGCCTTGCAGCACATCCCCCTTTCGCCA
GCTGGCGTAATAGCGAAGAGGCCCGCACCGATCGCCCTTCCCAACAGTTGCGCAGCCTGAATGGCGAATG
GCGCCTGATGCGGTATTTTCTCCTTACGCATCTGTGCGGTATTTCACACCGCATATGGTGCACTCTCAGT
ACAATCTGCTCTGATGCCGCATAGTTAAGCCAGCCCCGACACCCGCCAACACCCGCTGACGCGCCCTGAC
GGGCTTGTCTGCTCCCGGCATCCGCTTACAGACAAGCTGTGACCGTCTCCGGGAGCTGCATGTGTCAGAG
GTTTTCACCGTCATCACCGAAACGCGCGAGACGAAAGGGCCTCGTGATACGCCTATTTTTATAGGTTAAT
GTCATGATAATAATGGTTTCTTAGACGTCAGGTGGCACTTTTCGGGGAAATGTGCGCGGAACCCCTATTT
GTTTATTTTTCTAAATACATTCAAATATGTATCCGCTCATGAGACAATAACCCTGATAAATGCTTCAATA
ATATTGAAAAAGGAAGAGTATGAGTATTCAACATTTCCGTGTCGCCCTTATTCCCTTTTTTGCGGCATTT
TGCCTTCCTGTTTTTGCTCACCCAGAAACGCTGGTGAAAGTAAAAGATGCTGAAGATCAGTTGGGTGCAC
GAGTGGGTTACATCGAACTGGATCTCAACAGCGGTAAGATCCTTGAGAGTTTTCGCCCCGAAGAACGTTT
TCCAATGATGAGCACTTTTAAAGTTCTGCTATGTGGCGCGGTATTATCCCGTATTGACGCCGGGCAAGAG
CAACTCGGTCGCCGCATACACTATTCTCAGAATGACTTGGTTGAGTACTCACCAGTCACAGAAAAGCATC
TTACGGATGGCATGACAGTAAGAGAATTATGCAGTGCTGCCATAACCATGAGTGATAACACTGCGGCCAA
CTTACTTCTGACAACGATCGGAGGACCGAAGGAGCTAACCGCTTTTTTGCACAACATGGGGGATCATGTA
ACTCGCCTTGATCGTTGGGAACCGGAGCTGAATGAAGCCATACCAAACGACGAGCGTGACACCACGATGC
CTGTAGCAATGGCAACAACGTTGCGCAAACTATTAACTGGCGAACTACTTACTCTAGCTTCCCGGCAACA
ATTAATAGACTGGATGGAGGCGGATAAAGTTGCAGGACCACTTCTGCGCTCGGCCCTTCCGGCTGGCTGG
TTTATTGCTGATAAATCTGGAGCCGGTGAGCGTGGGTCTCGCGGTATCATTGCAGCACTGGGGCCAGATG
GTAAGCCCTCCCGTATCGTAGTTATCTACACGACGGGGAGTCAGGCAACTATGGATGAACGAAATAGACA
GATCGCTGAGATAGGTGCCTCACTGATTAAGCATTGGTAACTGTCAGACCAAGTTTACTCATATATACTT
TAGATTGATTTAAAACTTCATTTTTAATTTAAAAGGATCTAGGTGAAGATCCTTTTTGATAATCTCATGA
CCAAAATCCCTTAACGTGAGTTTTCGTTCCACTGAGCGTCAGACCCCGTAGAAAAGATCAAAGGATCTTC
TTGAGATCCTTTTTTTCTGCGCGTAATCTGCTGCTTGCAAACAAAAAAACCACCGCTACCAGCGGTGGTT
TGTTTGCCGGATCAAGAGCTACCAACTCTTTTTCCGAAGGTAACTGGCTTCAGCAGAGCGCAGATACCAA
ATACTGTTCTTCTAGTGTAGCCGTAGTTAGGCCACCACTTCAAGAACTCTGTAGCACCGCCTACATACCT
CGCTCTGCTAATCCTGTTACCAGTGGCTGCTGCCAGTGGCGATAAGTCGTGTCTTACCGGGTTGGACTCA
AGACGATAGTTACCGGATAAGGCGCAGCGGTCGGGCTGAACGGGGGGTTCGTGCACACAGCCCAGCTTGG
AGCGAACGACCTACACCGAACTGAGATACCTACAGCGTGAGCTATGAGAAAGCGCCACGCTTCCCGAAGG
GAGAAAGGCGGACAGGTATCCGGTAAGCGGCAGGGTCGGAACAGGAGAGCGCACGAGGGAGCTTCCAGGG
GGAAACGCCTGGTATCTTTATAGTCCTGTCGGGTTTCGCCACCTCTGACTTGAGCGTCGATTTTTGTGAT
GCTCGTCAGGGGGGCGGAGCCTATGGAAAAACGCCAGCAACGCGGCCTTTTTACGGTTCCTGGCCTTTTG
CTGGCCTTTTGCTCACATGTTCTTTCCTGCGTTATCCCCTGATTCTGTGGATAACCGTATTACCGCCTTT
GAGTGAGCTGATACCGCTCGCCGCAGCCGAACGACCGAGCGCAGCGAGTCAGTGAGCGAGGAAGCGGAAG
AGCGCCCAATACGCAAACCGCCTCTCCCCGCGCGTTGGCCGATTCATTAATGCAGCTGGCACGACAGGTT
TCCCGACTGGAAAGCGGGCAGTGAGCGCAACGCAATTAATGTGAGTTAGCTCACTCATTAGGCACCCCAG
GCTTTACACTTTATGCTTCCGGCTCGTATGTTGTGTGGAATTGTGAGCGGATAACAATTTCACAATTCTC
CCCAGCTCTTTCTGCGCTGTCCATAATGAACTATTTCAGGAGTATTGGAGTATGTGGATTCAAAACAGTG
GCTAATTGAGTCAGGATTACTTAATATTCGACTCCTACCCTCAGAATGTTGTTCTCCAACTTCAAGAAAC
TGTTACCCATGAAAGACCCCCGCTGACGGGTAGTCAATCACTCAGAGGAGACCCTCCCAAGGAACAGCGA
GACCACAAGTCGGATGCAACTGCAAGAGGGTTTATTGGATACACGGGTACCCGGGCGACGCAGTCTATCG
GAGGACTGGCGCGCCGAGTGAGGGGTTGTGGGCTCTTTTATTGAGCTCGGGGAGCAGAAGCGCGCGAACA
GAAGCGAGAAGCGAACTGATTGGTTAGTTCAAATAAGGCACAGGGTCATTTCAGGTCCTTGGGGCACCCT
GGAAACATCTGATGGTTCTCTAGAAACTGCTGAGGGCGGGACCGCATCTGGGGACCATCTGTTCTTGGCC
CTGAGCCGGGGCAGGAACTGCTTACCACAGATATCCTGTTTGGCCCATATTCTGCTGTCTCTCTGTTCCT
AACCTTGATCTGAACTTCTCTATTCTCAGTTATGTATTTTCCATGCCTTGCAAAATGGCGTTACTTAAGC
TAGCTTGCCAAACCTACAGGTGGGGTCTTTCATTCCCCCCTTTTTCTGGAGACTAAATAAAATCTTTTAT
TTTATCGATAAGCTTGGCTGCAGGTCGACGGTATCGATAAGCTTGATAATTCTTAATTAATTCATTACTT
GTACAGCTCGTCCATGCCGAGAGTGATCCCGGCGGCGGTCACGAACTCCAGCAGGACCATGTGATCGCGC
TTCTCGTTGGGGTCTTTGCTCAGGGCGGACTGGGTGCTCAGGTAGTGGTTGTCGGGCAGCAGCACGGGGC
CGTCGCCGATGGGGGTGTTCTGCTGGTAGTGGTCGGCGAGCTGCACGCTGCCGTCCTCGATGTTGTGGCG
GATCTTGAAGTTCGCCTTGATGCCGTTCTTCTGCTTGTCGGCCATGATATAGACGTTGTGGCTGTTGTAG
TTGTACTCCAGCTTGTGCCCCAGGATGTTGCCGTCCTCCTTGAAGTCGATGCCCTTCAGCTCGATGCGGT
TCACCAGGGTGTCGCCCTCGAACTTCACCTCGGCGCGGGTCTTGTAGTTGCCGTCGTCCTTGAAGAAGAT
GGTGCGCTCCTGGACGTAGCCTTCGGGCATGGCGGACTTGAAGAAGTCGTGCTGCTTCATGTGGTCGGGG
TAGCGGCTGAAGCACTGCACGCCGTAGGTCAGGGTGGTCACGAGGGTGGGCCAGGGCACGGGCAGCTTGC
CGGTGGTGCAGATGAACTTCAGGGTCAGCTTGCCGTAGGTGGCATCGCCCTCGCCCTCGCCAGACACGCT
GAACTTGTGGCCGTTTACGTCGCCGTCCAGCTCGACCAGGATGGGCACCACCCCGGTGAACAGCTCCTCG
CCCTTGCTCACCATGGTTGTGGCCATATTATCATCGTGTTTTTCAAAGGAAAACCACGTCCCCGTGGTTC
GGGGGGCCTAGACGTTTTTTTAACCTCGACTAAACACATGTAAAGCATGTGCACCGAGGCCCCAGATCAG
ATCCCATACAATGGGGTACCTTCTGGGCATCCTTCAGCCCCTTGTTGAATACGCTTGAGGAGAGCCATTT
GACTCTTTCCACAACTATCCAACTCACAACGTGGCACTGGGGTTGTGCCGCCTTTGCAGGTGTATCTTAT
ACACGTGGCTTTTGGCCGCAGAGGCACCTGTCGCCAGGTGGGGGGTTCCGCTGCCTGCAAAGGGTCGCTA
CAGACGTTGTTTGTCTTCAAGAAGCTTCCAGAGGAACTGCTTCCTTCACGACATTCAACAGACCTTGCAT
TCCTTTGGCGAGAGGGGAAAGACCCCTAGGAATGCTCGTCAAGAAGACAGGGCCAGGTTTCCGGGCCCTC
ACATTGCCAAAAGACGGCAATATGGTGGAAAATAACATATAGACAAACGCACACCGGCCTTATTCCAAGC
GGCTTCGGCCAGTAACGTTAGGGGGGGGGGGC
Features (pLannotate 1.2.2; 23 found; start..end, strand, type, name):
     16..40      +  protein_bind   attB2: mutant version of attB; recombination site for the Gateway® BP reaction BP Clonase™
     60..1877    -  CDS            RAP1GDS1: GDS1_HUMAN - Experimental evidence at protein level: Swiss-Prot protein existence level 1. Stimulates GDP/GTP exchange reaction of a group of small GTP- binding proteins (G proteins) including Rap1a/Rap1b, RhoA, RhoB and KRas, by stimulating the dissociation of GDP from and the subsequent binding of GTP to each small G protein (PubMed:1549351, PubMed:11948427). Able to promote the Ca(2+) release from the endoplasmic reticulum via both inositol trisphosphate (Ins3P) and ryanodine sensitive receptors leading to a enhanced mitochondrial Ca(2+) uptake (PubMed:24349085). From Homo sapiens (Human).
   1878..3284    -  CDS            NUP98 (fragment): NUP98_HUMAN - Also known as ADAR2. Experimental evidence at protein level: Swiss-Prot protein existence level 1. (Microbial infection) Binds HIV-1 capsid-nucleocapsid (HIV-1 CA-NC) complexes and may thereby promote the integration of the virus in the host nucleus (in vitro) (PubMed:23523133). Binding affinity to HIV-1 CA-NC complexes bearing the capsid change ASN-74-ASP is reduced (in vitro) (PubMed:23523133). From Homo sapiens (Human).
   3302..3326    -  protein_bind   attB1: mutant version of attB; recombination site for the Gateway® BP reaction BP Clonase™
   3353..3769    -  CDS            gag (truncated): truncated Moloney murine leukemia virus (MMLV) gag gene lacking the start codon
   3836..4177    -  misc_feature   MESV Ψ: packaging signal of murine embryonic stem cell virus
   4241..4757    -  LTR            5' LTR: 5' long terminal repeat from murine embryonic stem cell virus
   4799..4897    -  CDS            env (fragment): murine leukemia virus gPr80 envelope polyprotein precursor; env; proteolytically cleaved into gp70SU and p15TM subunits
   4898..5099    +  CDS            TcR (fragment): tetracycline efflux protein; tet; confers resistance to tetracycline
   5099..5248    +  CDS            lacZα (fragment): LacZα fragment of β-galactosidase; lacZ fragment
   5254..5353    -  misc_feature   bom (fragment): basis of mobility region from pBR322
   5455..5490    -  CDS            rop (fragment): Rop protein, which maintains plasmids at low copy number; rop
   5585..5689    +  promoter       AmpR promoter: bla
   5690..6550    +  CDS            AmpR: β-lactamase; bla; confers resistance to ampicillin, carbenicillin, and related antibiotics
   6721..7309    +  rep_origin     ori: high-copy-number ColE1/pMB1/pBR322/pUC origin of replication
   7492..7584    +  CDS            lacI (fragment): lac repressor; lacI; The lac repressor binds to the lac operator to inhibit transcription in E. coli. This inhibition can be relieved by adding lactose or isopropyl-β-D-thiogalactopyranoside (IPTG).
   7597..7618    +  protein_bind   CAP binding site: CAP binding activates transcription in the presence of cAMP. E. coli catabolite activator protein
   7633..7663    +  promoter       lac promoter: promoter for the E. coli lac operon
   7671..7687    +  protein_bind   lac operator: The lac repressor binds to the lac operator to inhibit transcription in E. coli. This inhibition can be relieved by adding lactose or isopropyl-β-D-thiogalactopyranoside (IPTG). lac repressor encoded by lacI
   7849..8363    -  LTR            3' LTR: 3' long terminal repeat from murine embryonic stem cell virus
   8422..8448    -  misc_feature   MCS (fragment): pBluescript multiple cloning site
   8465..9184    -  CDS            EGFP: the original enhanced GFP (Yang et al., 1996) mammalian codon-optimized
   9198..9660    -  misc_feature   IRES: internal ribosome entry site (IRES) of the encephalomyocarditis virus (EMCV)
