[The description below was written by a language model from this plasmid's Addgene catalogue record and pLannotate feature annotations shown in this document.]
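Description:
CL20_MSCV-NUP98::RAP1GDS1-ires-GFP is a 9,762 nt gammaretroviral expression plasmid built on the CL20 backbone for delivering the human leukemia-associated fusion NUP98::RAP1GDS1 into mammalian cells. In bacteria it is maintained through a high-copy ColE1/pUC-type origin and selected with ampicillin via the β-lactamase gene. The remaining bacterial portion carries only short remnants of earlier vectors (fragments of tetracycline resistance, lacZα, rop, bom and lacI, plus a lac promoter/operator), which have no evident functional role here.

The viral cassette, annotated on the reverse strand of the sequenced record, is bounded by 5' and 3' long terminal repeats of the murine embryonic stem cell virus type, consistent with the MSCV promoter listed in the record. The 5' LTR drives transcription and is followed by the Ψ packaging signal and a truncated, start-codon-less gag segment, which together promote efficient encapsidation of the genomic RNA. Downstream, the fusion open reading frame sits between attB1 and attB2 sites left by Gateway recombination. It consists of an N-terminal NUP98 fragment joined directly to RAP1GDS1 coding sequence. An EMCV IRES then allows cap-independent translation of EGFP from the same transcript, so green fluorescence marks cells expressing the fusion. The plasmid has no functional gag, pol or env genes, so these must be supplied in trans to produce virus.

The stated purpose is bicistronic retroviral expression of NUP98::RAP1GDS1. The associated publication concerns NUP98-rearranged acute myeloid leukemia, suggesting use in modelling this oncofusion, with GFP allowing transduced cells to be tracked or sorted.
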