Addgene plasmid #237485: CL20_MSCV-NUP98::RAP1GDS1-ires-GFP
Purpose: Express NUP98::RAP1GDS1 in bicistronic retroviral vector
Depositing lab: Charles Mullighan. Depositing organization: St. Jude Children's Research Hospital. Publication: KAT6A and KAT7 Histone Acetyltransferase Complexes Are Molecular Dependencies and Therapeutic Targets in NUP98-Rearranged Acute Myeloid Leukemia. Michmerhuizen NL, Heikamp EB, Iacobucci I, Umeda M, Arthur B, Mishra V, Park CS, Di Giacomo D, Hiltenbrand R, Gao Q, Radko-Juettner S, Lott J, Martucci C, Subramanyam V, Hatton C, Wenge DV, Baviskar P, Portola P, Claquin A, Chandra B, Baggett DW, Khalighifar A, Huang H, Zhou P, Long L, Shi H, Sun Y, Papachristou EK, Sekhar Reddy Chilamakuri C, de Luna Vitorino FN, Gongora JM, Wu H, Pounds SB, Janke LJ, Kentsis A, D'Santos CS, Garcia BA, Kriwacki RW, Chi H, Klco JM, Armstrong SA, Mullighan CG. Cancer Discov. 2025 Jun 19. doi: 10.1158/2159-8290.CD-24-1772. PubMed 40536430.
Backbone
  Vector backbone: CL20
  Vector type: Mammalian Expression, Retroviral
Growth in bacteria
  Bacterial resistance: Ampicillin, 100 μg/mL
  Growth temperature: 37°C
  Growth strain: NEB Stable
  Copy number: High Copy
Gene/Insert
  Gene/Insert name: NUP98::RAP1GDS1
  Species: H. sapiens (human)
  Entrez Gene: NUP98 (a.k.a. ADIR2, NUP196, NUP96, Nup98-96); RAP1GDS1 (a.k.a. GDS1, SmgGDS)
  Promoter: MSCV
  Cloning method: Gateway Cloning
Terms and licenses: Academic/Nonprofit Terms; Industry Terms: Not Available to Industry
How to cite: CL20_MSCV-NUP98::RAP1GDS1-ires-GFP was a gift from Charles Mullighan (Addgene plasmid # 237485 ; http://n2t.net/addgene:237485 ; RRID:Addgene_237485)
